Addgene plasmid #111136: pSEMS-Halo7Tag-hFis
Purpose: hFis with selflabeling tag, e.g. for fluorescence microscopy
Depositing lab: Karin Busch. Publication: Nanoscale organization of mitochondrial microcompartments revealed by combining tracking and localization microscopy. Appelhans T, Richter CP, Wilkens V, Hess ST, Piehler J, Busch KB. Nano Lett. 2012 Feb 8;12(2):610-6. doi: 10.1021/nl203343a. Epub 2012 Jan 13. PubMed 22201267.
Backbone
  Vector backbone: pSEMS(26m)
  Backbone manufacturer: Covalys, NEB
  Backbone size w/o insert (bp): 5325
  Total vector size (bp): 6584
  Modifications to backbone: original snap-Tag substituted by Halo7-Tag
  Vector type: Mammalian Expression
  Selectable markers: Neomycin (select with G418)
Growth in bacteria
  Bacterial resistance: Ampicillin, 100 μg/mL
  Growth temperature: 37°C
  Growth strain: DH5alpha
  Copy number: High Copy
Gene/Insert
  Gene/Insert name: human fission factor1 (alt name: hFis1)
  Species: H. sapiens (human)
  Insert size (bp): 459
  Mutation: *
  GenBank ID: NM_016068.2
  Entrez Gene: FIS1 (a.k.a. CGI-135, TTC11)
  Promoter: CMV
  Tag / fusion protein: Halo7-tag (N terminal on insert)
  Cloning method: Restriction Enzyme; 5′ cloning site SbfI (not destroyed); 3′ cloning site NotI (not destroyed)
  Sequencing primers: 5′ ATGGAGGCCGTGCTGAACGAGCT; 3′ TCAGGATTTGGACTTGGACACAGCAA
Terms and licenses: Academic/Nonprofit Terms; Industry Terms: Not Available to Industry
Depositor comments: *Addgene QC found a V9E substitution in hFis1
How to cite: pSEMS-Halo7Tag-hFis was a gift from Karin Busch (Addgene plasmid # 111136 ; http://n2t.net/addgene:111136 ; RRID:Addgene_111136)
