[The description below was written by a language model from this plasmid's Addgene catalogue record and pLannotate feature annotations shown in this document.]
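Description:
pSEMS-Halo7Tag-hFis is a 6,584 bp mammalian expression plasmid built on the pSEMS(26m) backbone, in which the original SNAP-tag has been replaced by the Halo7 variant of HaloTag. It is propagated in E. coli as a high-copy plasmid through a ColE1/pUC-type origin and selected with ampicillin via the β-lactamase gene. Remnants of lac regulatory sequence and a pBR322 bom fragment are also annotated in the bacterial backbone.

The payload is human mitochondrial fission factor 1 (FIS1, also called TTC11), a 459 bp insert cloned between SbfI and NotI sites downstream of, and in frame with, the HaloTag coding sequence, so the tag sits at the N terminus of the fusion. Transcription is driven by the CMV immediate-early enhancer and promoter, and a T7 promoter lies just upstream of the open reading frame. After the fusion gene come a chimeric intron, an EMCV IRES and the Tn5 neomycin phosphotransferase gene, ending in SV40 polyadenylation signals. This layout suggests a bicistronic transcript in which G418 resistance is translated from the same message as the tagged protein, linking selection of stable cells to expression of the fusion. Repository sequencing found a V9E substitution in the FIS1 portion.

HaloTag is a modified bacterial dehalogenase that bonds covalently to chloroalkane ligands, allowing the fusion to be labelled in cells with chosen fluorescent dyes. The stated purpose is self-labelling of hFis1, for example for fluorescence microscopy, and the associated work combined tracking and localization microscopy to study the nanoscale organization of mitochondrial microcompartments.
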