Features (pLannotate 1.2.2; 20 found; start..end, strand, type, name):
     28..80      -  misc_feature   bom (fragment): basis of mobility region from pBR322
    235..614     +  enhancer       CMV enhancer: human cytomegalovirus immediate early enhancer
    615..818     +  promoter       CMV promoter: human cytomegalovirus (CMV) immediate early promoter
    814..847     +  LTR            5' LTR (truncated) (fragment): truncated 5' long terminal repeat (LTR) from HIV-1
    863..881     +  promoter       T7 promoter: promoter for bacteriophage T7 RNA polymerase
    936..1819    +  CDS            HaloTag® (fragment): modified bacterial dehalogenase that forms covalent bonds with chloroalkane derivatives
   1848..2303    +  CDS            FIS1: FIS1_HUMAN - Also known as TTC11. Experimental evidence at protein level: Swiss-Prot protein existence level 1. Involved in the fragmentation of the mitochondrial network and its perinuclear clustering. Plays a minor role in the recruitment and association of the fission mediator dynamin-related protein 1 (DNM1L) to the mitochondrial surface and mitochondrial fission. Can induce cytochrome c release from the mitochondrion to the cytosol, ultimately leading to apoptosis. Also mediates peroxisomal fission. From Homo sapiens (Human).
   2375..2604    +  intron         chimeric intron: chimera between introns from adenovirus and immunoglobulin heavy chain genes
   2773..3235    +  misc_feature   IRES: internal ribosome entry site (IRES) of the encephalomyocarditis virus (EMCV)
   3271..4074    +  CDS            NeoR/KanR: aminoglycoside phosphotransferase from Tn5; aph(3')-II (or nptII); confers resistance to neomycin, kanamycin, and G418 (Geneticin®)
   4097..4181    +  CDS            large T antigen (fragment): large T antigen from SV40 (simian virus 40)
   4204..4325    +  polyA_signal   SV40 poly(A) signal: SV40 polyadenylation signal
   4336..4387    +  polyA_signal   SV40 poly(A) signal (fragment): SV40 polyadenylation signal
   4451..4467    -  protein_bind   lac operator: The lac repressor binds to the lac operator to inhibit transcription in E. coli. This inhibition can be relieved by adding lactose or isopropyl-β-D-thiogalactopyranoside (IPTG). lac repressor encoded by lacI
   4475..4505    -  promoter       lac promoter: promoter for the E. coli lac operon
   4520..4541    -  protein_bind   CAP binding site: CAP binding activates transcription in the presence of cAMP. E. coli catabolite activator protein
   4554..4646    -  CDS            lacI (fragment): lac repressor; lacI; The lac repressor binds to the lac operator to inhibit transcription in E. coli. This inhibition can be relieved by adding lactose or isopropyl-β-D-thiogalactopyranoside (IPTG).
   4829..5417    -  rep_origin     ori: high-copy-number ColE1/pMB1/pBR322/pUC origin of replication
   5588..6448    -  CDS            AmpR: β-lactamase; bla; confers resistance to ampicillin, carbenicillin, and related antibiotics
   6449..6553    -  promoter       AmpR promoter: bla
>Addgene plasmid #111136 | pSEMS-Halo7Tag-hFis | addgene full sequence | sequence record 213892 | Addgene NGS Result
GACGGATCGGGAGATCTCCCGATCCCCTATGGTGCACTCTCAGTACAATCTGCTCTGATGCCGCATAGTT
AAGCCAGTATCTGCTCCCTGCTTGTGTGTTGGAGGTCGCTGAGTAGTGCGCGAGCAAAATTTAAGCTACA
ACAAGGCAAGGCTTGACCGACAATTGCATGAAGAATCTGCTTAGGGTTAGGCGTTTTGCGCTGCTTCGCG
ATGTACGGGCCAGATATACGCGTTGACATTGATTATTGACTAGTTATTAATAGTAATCAATTACGGGGTC
ATTAGTTCATAGCCCATATATGGAGTTCCGCGTTACATAACTTACGGTAAATGGCCCGCCTGGCTGACCG
CCCAACGACCCCCGCCCATTGACGTCAATAATGACGTATGTTCCCATAGTAACGCCAATAGGGACTTTCC
ATTGACGTCAATGGGTGGAGTATTTACGGTAAACTGCCCACTTGGCAGTACATCAAGTGTATCATATGCC
AAGTACGCCCCCTATTGACGTCAATGACGGTAAATGGCCCGCCTGGCATTATGCCCAGTACATGACCTTA
TGGGACTTTCCTACTTGGCAGTACATCTACGTATTAGTCATCGCTATTACCATGGTGATGCGGTTTTGGC
AGTACATCAATGGGCGTGGATAGCGGTTTGACTCACGGGGATTTCCAAGTCTCCACCCCATTGACGTCAA
TGGGAGTTTGTTTTGGCACCAAAATCAACGGGACTTTCCAAAATGTCGTAACAACTCCGCCCCATTGACG
CAAATGGGCGGTAGGCGTGTACGGTGGGAGGTCTATATAAGCAGAGCTCTCTGGCTAACTAGAGAACCCA
CTGCTTACTGGCTTATCGAAATTAATACGACTCACTATAGGGAGACCCAAGCTTGGTACCGAGCTCGGAT
CGATATCGAATTCCATATGGGATCCGAAATCGGTACTGGCTTTCCATTCGACCCCCATTATGTGGAAGTC
CTGGGCGAGCGCATGCACTACGTCGATGTTGGTCCGCGCGATGGCACCCCTGTGCTGTTCCTGCACGGTA
ACCCGACCTCCTCCTACGTGTGGCGCAACATCATCCCGCATGTTGCACCGACCCATCGCTGCATTGCTCC
AGACCTGATCGGTATGGGCAAATCCGACAAACCAGACCTGGGTTATTTCTTCGACGACCACGTCCGCTTC
ATGGATGCCTTCATCGAAGCCCTGGGTCTGGAAGAGGTCGTCCTGGTCATTCACGACTGGGGCTCCGCTC
TGGGTTTCCACTGGGCCAAGCGCAATCCAGAGCGCGTCAAAGGTATTGCATTTATGGAGTTCATCCGCCC
TATCCCGACCTGGGACGAATGGCCAGAATTTGCCCGCGAGACCTTCCAGGCCTTCCGCACCACCGACGTC
GGCCGCAAGCTGATCATCGATCAGAACGTTTTTATCGAGGGTACGCTGCCGATGGGTGTCGTCCGCCCGC
TGACTGAAGTCGAGATGGACCATTACCGCGAGCCGTTCCTGAATCCTGTTGACCGCGAGCCACTGTGGCG
CTTCCCAAACGAGCTGCCAATCGCCGGTGAGCCAGCGAACATCGTCGCGCTGGTCGAAGAATACATGGAC
TGGCTGCACCAGTCCCCTGTCCCGAAGCTGCTGTTCTGGGGCACCCCAGGCGTTCTGATCCCACCGGCCG
AAGCCGCTCGCCTGGCCAAAAGCCTGCCTAACTGCAAGGCTGTGGACATCGGCCCGGGTCTGAATCTGCT
GCAAGAAGACAACCCGGACCTGATCGGCAGCGAGATCGCGCGCTGGCTGTCTACTCTGGAGATTTCCGGT
CCTGCAGGTATAGGCGCGCCAGGATCCATGGAGGCCGTGCTGAACGAGCTGGAGTCTGTGGAGGACCTGC
TGAAGTTTGAAAAGAAATTTCAGTCTGAGAAGGCAGCAGGCTCGGTGTCCAAGAGCACGCAGTTTGAGTA
CGCCTGGTGCCTGGTGCGGAGCAAGTACAATGATGACATCCGTAAAGGCATCGTGCTGCTCGAGGAGCTG
CTGCCCAAAGGGAGCAAGGAGGAACAGCGGGATTACGTCTTCTACCTGGCCGTGGGGAACTACCGGCTCA
AGGAATACGAGAAGGCCTTAAAGTACGTCCGCGGGTTGCTGCAGACAGAGCCCCAGAACAACCAGGCCAA
GGAACTGGAGCGGCTCATTGACAAGGCCATGAAGAAAGATGGACTCGTGGGCATGGCCATCGTGGGAGGC
ATGGCCCTGGGTGTGGCGGGACTGGCCGGACTCATCGGACTTGCTGTGTCCAAGTCCAAATCCTGAGCGG
CCGCATAGATAACTGATCCAGTGTGCTGGAATTAATTCGCTGTCTGCGAGGGCCAGCTGTTGGGGTGAGT
ACTCCCTCTCAAAAGCGGGCATGACTTCTGCGCTAAGATTGTCAGTTTCCAAAAACGAGGAGGATTTGAT
ATTCACCTGGCCCGCGGTGATGCCTTTGAGGGTGGCCGCGTCCATCTGGTCAGAAAAGACAATCTTTTTG
TTGTCAAGCTTGAGGTGTGGCAGGCTTGAGATCTGGCCATACACTTGAGTGACAATGACATCCACTTTGC
CTTTCTCTCCACAGGTGTCCACTCCCAGGTCCAACTGCAGGTCGAGCATGCATCTAGGGCGGCCAATTCC
GCCCCTCTCCCCCCCCCCCCCCTAACGTTACTGGCCGAAGCCGCTTGGAATAAGGCCGGTGTGCGTTTGT
CTATATGTTATTTTCCACCATATTGCCGTCTTTTGGCAATGTGAGGGCCCGGAAACCTGGCCCTGTCTTC
TTGACGAGCATTCCTAGGGGTCTTTCCCCTCTCGCCAAAGGAATGCAAGGTCTGTTGAATGTCGTGAAGG
AAGCAGTTCCTCTGGAAGCTTCTTGAAGACAAACAACGTCTGTAGCGACCCTTTGCAGGCAGCGGAACCC
CCCACCTGGCGACAGGTGCCTCTGCGGCCAAAAGCCACGTGTATAAGATACACCTGCAAAGGCGGCACAA
CCCCAGTGCCACGTTGTGAGTTGGATAGTTGTGGAAAGAGTCAAATGGCTCTCCTCAAGCGTATTCAACA
AGGGGCTGAAGGATGCCCAGAAGGTACCCCATTGTATGGGATCTGATCTGGGGCCTCGGTGCACATGCTT
TACATGTGTTTAGTCGAGGTTAAAAAAACGTCTAGGCCCCCCGAACCACGGGGACGTGGTTTTCCTTTGA
AAAACACGATGATAAGCTTGCCACAACCCGGGATAATTCCTGCAGCCAATATGGGATCGGCCATTGAACA
AGATGGATTGCACGCAGGTTCTCCGGCCGCTTGGGTGGAGAGGCTATTCGGCTATGACTGGGCACAACAG
ACAATCGGCTGCTCTGATGCCGCCGTGTTCCGGCTGTCAGCGCAGGGGCGCCCGGTTCTTTTTGTCAAGA
CCGACCTGTCCGGTGCCCTGAATGAACTGCAGGACGAGGCAGCGCGGCTATCGTGGCTGGCCACGACGGG
CGTTCCTTGCGCAGCTGTGCTCGACGTTGTCACTGAAGCGGGAAGGGACTGGCTGCTATTGGGCGAAGTG
CCGGGGCAGGATCTCCTGTCATCTCACCTTGCTCCTGCCGAGAAAGTATCCATCATGGCTGATGCAATGC
GGCGGCTGCATACGCTTGATCCGGCTACCTGCCCATTCGACCACCAAGCGAAACATCGCATCGAGCGAGC
ACGTACTCGGATGGAAGCCGGTCTTGTCGATCAGGATGATCTGGACGAAGAGCATCAGGGGCTCGCGCCA
GCCGAACTGTTCGCCAGGCTCAAGGCGCGCATGCCCGACGGCGATGATCTCGTCGTGACCCATGGCGATG
CCTGCTTGCCGAATATCATGGTGGAAAATGGCCGCTTTTCTGGATTCATCGACTGTGGCCGGCTGGGTGT
GGCGGACCGCTATCAGGACATAGCGTTGGCTACCCGTGATATTGCTGAAGAGCTTGGCGGCGAATGGGCT
GACCGCTTCCTCGTGCTTTACGGTATCGCCGCTCCCGATTCGCAGCGCATCGCCTTCTATCGCCTTCTTG
ACGAGTTCTTCTGAGGGGATCAATTCTCTAGATAACTGATCATAATCAGCCATACCACATTTGTAGAGGT
TTTACTTGCTTTAAAAAACCTCCCACACCTCCCCCTGAACCTGAAACATAAAATGAATGCAATTGTTGTT
GTTAACTTGTTTATTGCAGCTTATAATGGTTACAAATAAAGCAATAGCATCACAAATTTCACAAATAAAG
CATTTTTTTCACTGCATTCTAGTTGTGGTTTGTCCAAACTCATCAATGTATCTTAACGCGTCGAGTGCAT
TCTAGTTGTGGTTTGTCCAAACTCATCAATGTATCTTATCATGTCTGTATACCGTCGACCTCTAGCTAGA
GCTTGGCGTAATCATGGTCATAGCTGTTTCCTGTGTGAAATTGTTATCCGCTCACAATTCCACACAACAT
ACGAGCCGGAAGCATAAAGTGTAAAGCCTGGGGTGCCTAATGAGTGAGCTAACTCACATTAATTGCGTTG
CGCTCACTGCCCGCTTTCCAGTCGGGAAACCTGTCGTGCCAGCTGCATTAATGAATCGGCCAACGCGCGG
GGAGAGGCGGTTTGCGTATTGGGCGCTCTTCCGCTTCCTCGCTCACTGACTCGCTGCGCTCGGTCGTTCG
GCTGCGGCGAGCGGTATCAGCTCACTCAAAGGCGGTAATACGGTTATCCACAGAATCAGGGGATAACGCA
GGAAAGAACATGTGAGCAAAAGGCCAGCAAAAGGCCAGGAACCGTAAAAAGGCCGCGTTGCTGGCGTTTT
TCCATAGGCTCCGCCCCCCTGACGAGCATCACAAAAATCGACGCTCAAGTCAGAGGTGGCGAAACCCGAC
AGGACTATAAAGATACCAGGCGTTTCCCCCTGGAAGCTCCCTCGTGCGCTCTCCTGTTCCGACCCTGCCG
CTTACCGGATACCTGTCCGCCTTTCTCCCTTCGGGAAGCGTGGCGCTTTCTCATAGCTCACGCTGTAGGT
ATCTCAGTTCGGTGTAGGTCGTTCGCTCCAAGCTGGGCTGTGTGCACGAACCCCCCGTTCAGCCCGACCG
CTGCGCCTTATCCGGTAACTATCGTCTTGAGTCCAACCCGGTAAGACACGACTTATCGCCACTGGCAGCA
GCCACTGGTAACAGGATTAGCAGAGCGAGGTATGTAGGCGGTGCTACAGAGTTCTTGAAGTGGTGGCCTA
ACTACGGCTACACTAGAAGAACAGTATTTGGTATCTGCGCTCTGCTGAAGCCAGTTACCTTCGGAAAAAG
AGTTGGTAGCTCTTGATCCGGCAAACAAACCACCGCTGGTAGCGGTGGTTTTTTTGTTTGCAAGCAGCAG
ATTACGCGCAGAAAAAAAGGATCTCAAGAAGATCCTTTGATCTTTTCTACGGGGTCTGACGCTCAGTGGA
ACGAAAACTCACGTTAAGGGATTTTGGTCATGAGATTATCAAAAAGGATCTTCACCTAGATCCTTTTAAA
TTAAAAATGAAGTTTTAAATCAATCTAAAGTATATATGAGTAAACTTGGTCTGACAGTTACCAATGCTTA
ATCAGTGAGGCACCTATCTCAGCGATCTGTCTATTTCGTTCATCCATAGTTGCCTGACTCCCCGTCGTGT
AGATAACTACGATACGGGAGGGCTTACCATCTGGCCCCAGTGCTGCAATGATACCGCGAGACCCACGCTC
ACCGGCTCCAGATTTATCAGCAATAAACCAGCCAGCCGGAAGGGCCGAGCGCAGAAGTGGTCCTGCAACT
TTATCCGCCTCCATCCAGTCTATTAATTGTTGCCGGGAAGCTAGAGTAAGTAGTTCGCCAGTTAATAGTT
TGCGCAACGTTGTTGCCATTGCTACAGGCATCGTGGTGTCACGCTCGTCGTTTGGTATGGCTTCATTCAG
CTCCGGTTCCCAACGATCAAGGCGAGTTACATGATCCCCCATGTTGTGCAAAAAAGCGGTTAGCTCCTTC
GGTCCTCCGATCGTTGTCAGAAGTAAGTTGGCCGCAGTGTTATCACTCATGGTTATGGCAGCACTGCATA
ATTCTCTTACTGTCATGCCATCCGTAAGATGCTTTTCTGTGACTGGTGAGTACTCAACCAAGTCATTCTG
AGAATAGTGTATGCGGCGACCGAGTTGCTCTTGCCCGGCGTCAATACGGGATAATACCGCGCCACATAGC
AGAACTTTAAAAGTGCTCATCATTGGAAAACGTTCTTCGGGGCGAAAACTCTCAAGGATCTTACCGCTGT
TGAGATCCAGTTCGATGTAACCCACTCGTGCACCCAACTGATCTTCAGCATCTTTTACTTTCACCAGCGT
TTCTGGGTGAGCAAAAACAGGAAGGCAAAATGCCGCAAAAAAGGGAATAAGGGCGACACGGAAATGTTGA
ATACTCATACTCTTCCTTTTTCAATATTATTGAAGCATTTATCAGGGTTATTGTCTCATGAGCGGATACA
TATTTGAATGTATTTAGAAAAATAAACAAATAGGGGTTCCGCGCACATTTCCCCGAAAAGTGCCACCTGA
CGTC
